[The description below was written by a language model from this plasmid's Addgene catalogue record and pLannotate feature annotations shown in this document.]
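Description:
pc3XB-ZF27 is a mammalian expression plasmid built on pc3XB, a modified version of pcDNA3, and carries a single zinc finger module as a roughly 90 bp insert. It belongs to the Zinc Finger Consortium Modular Assembly Kit v1.0, a standardized reagent set for building zinc finger arrays and zinc finger nucleases by modular assembly. According to the depositor, ZF27 encodes one finger derived from the Sangamo module set that recognizes the DNA triplet GGG. The insert sits between XbaI and BamHI sites, both preserved after cloning, which is consistent with its role as a building block that can be excised and joined to other finger modules to create multi-finger arrays with a chosen target specificity.

The finger-coding segment itself is not annotated in the feature table, but it falls in the gap between the T7 promoter and the bGH polyadenylation signal, downstream of the CMV immediate early enhancer and promoter. This arrangement allows expression in mammalian cells from CMV, in vitro transcription or sequencing from T7, and transcript termination at the bGH poly(A). A separate cassette with the SV40 early promoter, the neomycin phosphotransferase gene and the SV40 poly(A) signal provides G418 selection in mammalian cells. Propagation in E. coli relies on a high-copy ColE1/pUC-type origin and an ampicillin resistance gene with its own promoter, and an f1 origin is also present. The short fragments annotated as HIV-1 LTR, ble, lacI, lac promoter/operator and bom appear to be backbone remnants or partial matches rather than functional elements.
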