Addgene plasmid #13126: pc3XB-ZF27
Depositing lab: Keith Joung. Depositing organization: Massachusetts General Hospital. Publication: Standardized reagents and protocols for engineering zinc finger nucleases by modular assembly. Wright DA, Thibodeau-Beganny S, Sander JD, Winfrey RJ, Hirsh AS, Eichtinger M, Fu F, Porteus MH, Dobbs D, Voytas DF, Joung JK. Nat Protoc. 2006;1(3):1637-52. doi: 10.1038/nprot.2006.259 PubMed 17406455.
Backbone
  Vector backbone: pc3XB
  Backbone manufacturer: Modified Invitrogen pcDNA3
  Backbone size w/o insert (bp): 5400
  Vector type: Mammalian Expression
  Selectable markers: Neomycin (select with G418)
Growth in bacteria
  Bacterial resistance: Ampicillin, 100 μg/mL
  Growth temperature: 37°C
  Growth strain: XL1 Blue
  Copy number: High Copy
Gene/Insert
  Gene/Insert name: ZF27
  Insert size (bp): 90
  Cloning method: Restriction Enzyme; 5′ cloning site XbaI (not destroyed); 3′ cloning site BamHI (not destroyed)
  Sequencing primers: 5′ T7
Terms and licenses: Academic/Nonprofit Terms; Industry Terms: Not Available to Industry
Depositor comments: Part of the Zinc Finger Consortium Modular Assembly Kit v1.0. Finger protein sequence: PGERPFMCTWSYCGKRFTRSDHLTRHKRTH. Target DNA sequence: GGG. This zinc finger is derived from the Sangamo module set.
How to cite: pc3XB-ZF27 was a gift from Keith Joung (Addgene plasmid # 13126 ; http://n2t.net/addgene:13126 ; RRID:Addgene_13126)
