Features (pLannotate 1.2.2; 19 found; start..end, strand, type, name):
     28..80      -  misc_feature   bom (fragment): basis of mobility region from pBR322
    235..614     +  enhancer       CMV enhancer: human cytomegalovirus immediate early enhancer
    615..818     +  promoter       CMV promoter: human cytomegalovirus (CMV) immediate early promoter
    814..847     +  LTR            5' LTR (truncated) (fragment): truncated 5' long terminal repeat (LTR) from HIV-1
    863..881     +  promoter       T7 promoter: promoter for bacteriophage T7 RNA polymerase
   1068..1292    +  polyA_signal   bGH poly(A) signal: bovine growth hormone polyadenylation signal
   1296..1317    +  promoter       SV40 promoter (fragment): SV40 enhancer and early promoter
   1338..1766    +  rep_origin     f1 ori (sequence partly withheld): f1 bacteriophage origin of replication; arrow indicates direction of (+) strand synthesis
   1780..2109    +  promoter       SV40 promoter: SV40 enhancer and early promoter
   2180..2971    +  CDS            neo: KKA2_KLEPN - Also known as kan, nptII. Experimental evidence at protein level: Swiss-Prot protein existence level 1. Resistance to kanamycin, neomycin, paromomycin, ribostamycin, butirosin and gentamicin B. From Klebsiella pneumoniae.
   2995..3153    +  CDS            ble (fragment): BLE_KLEPN - Experimental evidence at protein level: Swiss-Prot protein existence level 1. Binding protein with a strong affinity to the bleomycin family of antibiotics. Binds to CL990; an antimitotic-antibiotic compound. From Klebsiella pneumoniae.
   3148..3269    +  polyA_signal   SV40 poly(A) signal: SV40 polyadenylation signal
   3342..3358    -  protein_bind   lac operator: The lac repressor binds to the lac operator to inhibit transcription in E. coli. This inhibition can be relieved by adding lactose or isopropyl-β-D-thiogalactopyranoside (IPTG). lac repressor encoded by lacI
   3366..3396    -  promoter       lac promoter: promoter for the E. coli lac operon
   3411..3432    -  protein_bind   CAP binding site: CAP binding activates transcription in the presence of cAMP. E. coli catabolite activator protein
   3445..3537    -  CDS            lacI (fragment): lac repressor; lacI; The lac repressor binds to the lac operator to inhibit transcription in E. coli. This inhibition can be relieved by adding lactose or isopropyl-β-D-thiogalactopyranoside (IPTG).
   3720..4305    -  rep_origin     ori: high-copy-number ColE1/pMB1/pBR322/pUC origin of replication
   4476..5336    -  CDS            AmpR: β-lactamase; bla; confers resistance to ampicillin, carbenicillin, and related antibiotics
   5337..5441    -  promoter       AmpR promoter: bla
>Addgene plasmid #13126 | pc3XB-ZF27 | depositor full sequence | sequence record 7475 | Author sequence
GACGGATCGGGAGATCTCCCGATCCCCTATGGTGCACTCTCAGTACAATCTGCTCTGATGCCGCATAGTT
AAGCCAGTATCTGCTCCCTGCTTGTGTGTTGGAGGTCGCTGAGTAGTGCGCGAGCAAAATTTAAGCTACA
ACAAGGCAAGGCTTGACCGACAATTGCATGAAGAATCTGCTTAGGGTTAGGCGTTTTGCGCTGCTTCGCG
ATGTACGGGCCAGATATACGCGTTGACATTGATTATTGACTAGTTATTAATAGTAATCAATTACGGGGTC
ATTAGTTCATAGCCCATATATGGAGTTCCGCGTTACATAACTTACGGTAAATGGCCCGCCTGGCTGACCG
CCCAACGACCCCCGCCCATTGACGTCAATAATGACGTATGTTCCCATAGTAACGCCAATAGGGACTTTCC
ATTGACGTCAATGGGTGGAGTATTTACGGTAAACTGCCCACTTGGCAGTACATCAAGTGTATCATATGCC
AAGTACGCCCCCTATTGACGTCAATGACGGTAAATGGCCCGCCTGGCATTATGCCCAGTACATGACCTTA
TGGGACTTTCCTACTTGGCAGTACATCTACGTATTAGTCATCGCTATTACCATGGTGATGCGGTTTTGGC
AGTACATCAATGGGCGTGGATAGCGGTTTGACTCACGGGGATTTCCAAGTCTCCACCCCATTGACGTCAA
TGGGAGTTTGTTTTGGCACCAAAATCAACGGGACTTTCCAAAATGTCGTAACAACTCCGCCCCATTGACG
CAAATGGGCGGTAGGCGTGTACGGTGGGAGGTCTATATAAGCAGAGCTCTCTGGCTAACTAGAGAACCCA
CTGCTTACTGGCTTATCGAAATTAATACGACTCACTATAGGGAGACCCAAGCTGGCTAGCGTTTAAACGG
GCCCTCTAGACCCGGGGAGCGGCCATTTATGTGTACCTGGTCATACTGTGGGAAACGCTTCACACGTAGC
GATCACCTGACACGTCACAAACGTACACACACCGGTGGATCCTCTGCACAGTAGTAAGCTTAAGTTTAAA
CCGCTGATCAGCCTCGACTGTGCCTTCTAGTTGCCAGCCATCTGTTGTTTGCCCCTCCCCCGTGCCTTCC
TTGACCCTGGAAGGTGCCACTCCCACTGTCCTTTCCTAATAAAATGAGGAAATTGCATCGCATTGTCTGA
GTAGGTGTCATTCTATTCTGGGGGGTGGGGTGGGGCAGGACAGCAAGGGGGAGGATTGGGAAGACAATAG
CAGGCATGCTGGGGATGCGGTGGGCTCTATGGCTTCTGAGGCGGAAAGAACCAGCTGGGGCTCTAGGGGG
TATCCCC
[124 nt withheld, positions 1338-1461]
C
[91 nt withheld, positions 1463-1553]
A
[49 nt withheld, positions 1555-1603]
CCTTTGACGTTGGAGTCCACGTTCTTT
[37 nt withheld, positions 1631-1667]
ACCCTATCTCGGTCTATTCTTTTGATTTATAAGGGATTTTGCCGATTTCGGCCTATTGGTTAAAAAATGA
GCTGATTTAACAAAAATTTAACGCGAATTAATTCTGTGGAATGTGTGTCAGTTAGGGTGTGGAAAGTCCC
CAGGCTCCCCAGCAGGCAGAAGTATGCAAAGCATGCATCTCAATTAGTCAGCAACCAGGTGTGGAAAGTC
CCCAGGCTCCCCAGCAGGCAGAAGTATGCAAAGCATGCATCTCAATTAGTCAGCAACCATAGTCCCGCCC
CTAACTCCGCCCATCCCGCCCCTAACTCCGCCCAGTTCCGCCCATTCTCCGCCCCATGGCTGACTAATTT
TTTTTATTTATGCAGAGGCCGAGGCCGCCTCTGCCTCTGAGCTATTCCAGAAGTAGTGAGGAGGCTTTTT
TGGAGGCCTAGGCTTTTGCAAAAAGCTCCCGGCCGGGAGCTTGTATATCCATTTTCGGATCTGATCAAGA
GACAGGATGAGGATCGTTTCGCATGATTGAACAAGATGGATTGCACGCAGGTTCTCCGGCCGCTTGGGTG
GAGAGGCTATTCGGCTATGACTGGGCACAACAGACAATCGGCTGCTCTGATGCCGCCGTGTTCCGGCTGT
CAGCGCAGGGGCGCCCGGTTCTTTTTGTCAAGACCGACCTGTCCGGTGCCCTGAATGAACTGCAGGACGA
GGCAGCGCGGCTATCGTGGCTGGCCACGACGGGCGTTCCTTGCGCAGCTGTGCTCGACGTTGTCACTGAA
GCGGGAAGGGACTGGCTGCTATTGGGCGAAGTGCCGGGGCAGGATCTCCTGTCATCTCACCTTGCTCCTG
CCGAGAAAGTATCCATCATGGCTGATGCAATGCGGCGGCTGCATACGCTTGATCCGGCTACCTGCCCATT
CGACCACCAAGCGAAACATCGCATCGAGCGAGCACGTACTCGGATGGAAGCCGGTCTTGTCGATCAGGAT
GATCTGGACGAAGAGCATCAGGGGCTCGCGCCAGCCGAACTGTTCGCCAGGCTCAAGGCGCGCATGCCCG
ACGGCGAGGATCTCGTCGTGACCCATGGCGATGCCTGCTTGCCGAATATCATGGTGGAAAATGGCCGCTT
TTCTGGATTCATCGACTGTGGCCGGCTGGGTGTGGCGGACCGCTATCAGGACATAGCGTTGGCTACCCGT
GATATTGCTGAAGAGCTTGGCGGCGAATGGGCTGACCGCTTCCTCGTGCTTTACGGTATCGCCGCTCCCG
ATTCGCAGCGCATCGCCTTCTATCGCCTTCTTGACGAGTTCTTCTGAGCGGGACTCTGGGGTTCGAAATG
ACCGACCAAGCGACGCCCAACCTGCCATCACGAGATTTCGATTCCACCGCCGCCTTCTATGAAAGGTTGG
GCTTCGGAATCGTTTTCCGGGACGCCGGCTGGATGATCCTCCAGCGCGGGGATCTCATGCTGGAGTTCTT
CGCCCACCCCAACTTGTTTATTGCAGCTTATAATGGTTACAAATAAAGCAATAGCATCACAAATTTCACA
AATAAAGCATTTTTTTCACTGCATTCTAGTTGTGGTTTGTCCAAACTCATCAATGTATCTTATCATGTCT
GTATACCGTCGACCTCTAGCTAGAGCTTGGCGTAATCATGGTCATAGCTGTTTCCTGTGTGAAATTGTTA
TCCGCTCACAATTCCACACAACATACGAGCCGGAAGCATAAAGTGTAAAGCCTGGGGTGCCTAATGAGTG
AGCTAACTCACATTAATTGCGTTGCGCTCACTGCCCGCTTTCCAGTCGGGAAACCTGTCGTGCCAGCTGC
ATTAATGAATCGGCCAACGCGCGGGGAGAGGCGGTTTGCGTATTGGGCGCTCTTCCGCTTCCTCGCTCAC
TGACTCGCTGCGCTCGGTCGTTCGGCTGCGGCGAGCGGTATCAGCTCACTCAAAGGCGGTAATACGGTTA
TCCACAGAATCAGGGGATAACGCAGGAAAGAACATGTGAGCAAAAGGCCAGCAAAAGGCCAGGAACCGTA
AAAAGGCCGCGTTGCTGGCGTTTTTCCATAGGCTCCGCCCCCCTGACGAGCATCACAAAAATCGACGCTC
AAGTCAGAGGTGGCGAAACCCGACAGGACTATAAAGATACCAGGCGTTTCCCCCTGGAAGCTCCCTCGTG
CGCTCTCCTGTTCCGACCCTGCCGCTTACCGGATACCTGTCCGCCTTTCTCCCTTCGGGAAGCGTGGCGC
TTTCTCATAGCTCACGCTGTAGGTATCTCAGTTCGGTGTAGGTCGTTCGCTCCAAGCTGGGCTGTGTGCA
CGAACCCCCCGTTCAGCCCGACCGCTGCGCCTTATCCGGTAACTATCGTCTTGAGTCCAACCCGGTAAGA
CACGACTTATCGCCACTGGCAGCAGCCACTGGTAACAGGATTAGCAGAGCGAGGTATGTAGGCGGTGCTA
CAGAGTTCTTGAAGTGGTGGCCTAACTACGGCTACACTAGAAGAACAGTATTTGGTATCTGCGCTCTGCT
GAAGCCAGTTACCTTCGGAAAAAGAGTTGGTAGCTCTTGATCCGGCAAACAAACCACCGCTGGTAGCGGT
TTTTTTGTTTGCAAGCAGCAGATTACGCGCAGAAAAAAAGGATCTCAAGAAGATCCTTTGATCTTTTCTA
CGGGGTCTGACGCTCAGTGGAACGAAAACTCACGTTAAGGGATTTTGGTCATGAGATTATCAAAAAGGAT
CTTCACCTAGATCCTTTTAAATTAAAAATGAAGTTTTAAATCAATCTAAAGTATATATGAGTAAACTTGG
TCTGACAGTTACCAATGCTTAATCAGTGAGGCACCTATCTCAGCGATCTGTCTATTTCGTTCATCCATAG
TTGCCTGACTCCCCGTCGTGTAGATAACTACGATACGGGAGGGCTTACCATCTGGCCCCAGTGCTGCAAT
GATACCGCGAGACCCACGCTCACCGGCTCCAGATTTATCAGCAATAAACCAGCCAGCCGGAAGGGCCGAG
CGCAGAAGTGGTCCTGCAACTTTATCCGCCTCCATCCAGTCTATTAATTGTTGCCGGGAAGCTAGAGTAA
GTAGTTCGCCAGTTAATAGTTTGCGCAACGTTGTTGCCATTGCTACAGGCATCGTGGTGTCACGCTCGTC
GTTTGGTATGGCTTCATTCAGCTCCGGTTCCCAACGATCAAGGCGAGTTACATGATCCCCCATGTTGTGC
AAAAAAGCGGTTAGCTCCTTCGGTCCTCCGATCGTTGTCAGAAGTAAGTTGGCCGCAGTGTTATCACTCA
TGGTTATGGCAGCACTGCATAATTCTCTTACTGTCATGCCATCCGTAAGATGCTTTTCTGTGACTGGTGA
GTACTCAACCAAGTCATTCTGAGAATAGTGTATGCGGCGACCGAGTTGCTCTTGCCCGGCGTCAATACGG
GATAATACCGCGCCACATAGCAGAACTTTAAAAGTGCTCATCATTGGAAAACGTTCTTCGGGGCGAAAAC
TCTCAAGGATCTTACCGCTGTTGAGATCCAGTTCGATGTAACCCACTCGTGCACCCAACTGATCTTCAGC
ATCTTTTACTTTCACCAGCGTTTCTGGGTGAGCAAAAACAGGAAGGCAAAATGCCGCAAAAAAGGGAATA
AGGGCGACACGGAAATGTTGAATACTCATACTCTTCCTTTTTCAATATTATTGAAGCATTTATCAGGGTT
ATTGTCTCATGAGCGGATACATATTTGAATGTATTTAGAAAAATAAACAAATAGGGGTTCCGCGCACATT
TCCCCGAAAAGTGCCACCTGACGTC
