>Addgene plasmid #13126 | pc3XB-ZF27 | addgene partial sequence | sequence record 19510 | CMV-F 5'-CGCAAATGGGCGGTAGGCGTG-3'
GCTCTCTGGCTAACTAGAGAACCCACTGCTTACTGGCTTATCGAAATTAATACGACTCACTATAGGGAGA
CCCAAGCTGGCTAGCGTTTAAACGGGCCCTCTAGACCCGGGGAGCGGCCATTTATGTGTACCTGGTCATA
CTGTGGGAAACGCTTCACACGTAGCGATCACCTGACACGTCACAAACGTACACACACCGGTGGATCCTCT
GCACAGTAGTAAGCTTAAGTTTAAACCGCTGATCAGCCTCGACTGTGCCTTCTAGTTGCCAGCCATCTGT
TGTTTGCCCCTCCCCCGTGCCTTCCTTGACCCTGGAAGGTGCCACTCCCACTGTCCTTTCCTAATAAAAT
GAGGAAATTGCATCGCATTGTCTGAGTAGGTGTCATTCTATTCTGGGGGGTGGGGTGGGGCAGGACAGCA
AGGGGGAGGATTGGGAAGACAATAGCAGGCATGCTGGGGATGCGGTGGGCTCTATGGCTTCTGAGGCGGA
AAGAACCAGCTGGGGCTCTAGGGGGTATCCCC
[45 nt withheld, positions 523-567]
